>Addgene plasmid #143321 | TFORF1814 | addgene full sequence | sequence record 400290 | Addgene NGS Result
TTAATGTAGTCTTATGCAATACTCTTGTAGTCTTGCAACATGGTAACGATGAGTTAGCAACATGCCTTAC
AAGGAGAGAAAAAGCACCGTGCATGCCGATTGGTGGAAGTAAGGTGGTACGATCGTGCCTTATTAGGAAG
GCAACAGACGGGTCTGACATGGATTGGACGAACCACTGAATTGCCGCATTGCAGAGATATTGTATTTAAG
TGCCTAGCTCGATACATAAACGGGTCTCTCTGGTTAGACCAGATCTGAGCCTGGGAGCTCTCTGGCTAAC
TAGGGAACCCACTGCTTAAGCCTCAATAAAGCTTGCCTTGAGTGCTTCAAGTAGTGTGTGCCCGTCTGTT
GTGTGACTCTGGTAACTAGAGATCCCTCAGACCCTTTTAGTCAGTGTGGAAAATCTCTAGCAGTGGCGCC
CGAACAGGGACTTGAAAGCGAAAGGGAAACCAGAGGAGCTCTCTCGACGCAGGACTCGGCTTGCTGAAGC
GCGCACGGCAAGAGGCGAGGGGCGGCGACTGGTGAGTACGCCAAAAATTTTGACTAGCGGAGGCTAGAAG
GAGAGAGATGGGTGCGAGAGCGTCAGTATTAAGCGGGGGAGAATTAGATCGCGATGGGAAAAAATTCGGT
TAAGGCCAGGGGGAAAGAAAAAATATAAATTAAAACATATAGTATGGGCAAGCAGGGAGCTAGAACGATT
CGCAGTTAATCCTGGCCTGTTAGAAACATCAGAAGGCTGTAGACAAATACTGGGACAGCTACAACCATCC
CTTCAGACAGGATCAGAAGAACTTAGATCATTATATAATACAGTAGCAACCCTCTATTGTGTGCATCAAA
GGATAGAGATAAAAGACACCAAGGAAGCTTTAGACAAGATAGAGGAAGAGCAAAACAAAAGTAAGACCAC
CGCACAGCAAGCGGCCGCTGATCTTCAGACCTGGAGGAGGAGATATGAGGGACAATTGGAGAAGTGAATT
ATATAAATATAAAGTAGTAAAAATTGAACCATTAGGAGTAGCACCCACCAAGGCAAAGAGAAGAGTGGTG
CAGAGAGAAAAAAGAGCAGTGGGAATAGGAGCTTTGTTCCTTGGGTTCTTGGGAGCAGCAGGAAGCACTA
TGGGCGCAGCGTCAATGACGCTGACGGTACAGGCCAGACAATTATTGTCTGGTATAGTGCAGCAGCAGAA
CAATTTGCTGAGGGCTATTGAGGCGCAACAGCATCTGTTGCAACTCACAGTCTGGGGCATCAAGCAGCTC
CAGGCAAGAATCCTGGCTGTGGAAAGATACCTAAAGGATCAACAGCTCCTGGGGATTTGGGGTTGCTCTG
GAAAACTCATTTGCACCACTGCTGTGCCTTGGAATGCTAGTTGGAGTAATAAATCTCTGGAACAGATTTG
GAATCACACGACCTGGATGGAGTGGGACAGAGAAATTAACAATTACACAAGCTTAATACACTCCTTAATT
GAAGAATCGCAAAACCAGCAAGAAAAGAATGAACAAGAATTATTGGAATTAGATAAATGGGCAAGTTTGT
GGAATTGGTTTAACATAACAAATTGGCTGTGGTATATAAAATTATTCATAATGATAGTAGGAGGCTTGGT
AGGTTTAAGAATAGTTTTTGCTGTACTTTCTATAGTGAATAGAGTTAGGCAGGGATATTCACCATTATCG
TTTCAGACCCACCTCCCAACCCCGAGGGGACCCATGCATTGCATCTCAATTAGTCAGCAACCAGGTGTGG
AAAGTCCCCAGGCTCCCCAGCAGGCAGAAGTATGCAAAGCATGCGTCTCAATTAGTCAGCAACCATAGTC
CCGCCCCTAACTCCGCCCATCCCGCCCCTAACTCCGCCCAGTTCCGCCCATTCTCCGCCCCATGGCTGAC
TAATTTTTTTTATTTATGCAGAGGCCGAGGCCGCCTCGGCCTCTGAGCTATTCCAGAAGTAGTGAGGAGG
CTTTTTTGGAGGCCTAGGCTTTTGCAAAAAGCTTTCTAGAGGTACCACCGGAGCTTACCATGACCGAGTA
CAAGCCCACGGTGCGCCTCGCCACCCGCGACGACGTCCCCAGGGCCGTACGCACCCTCGCCGCCGCGTTC
GCCGACTACCCCGCCACGCGCCACACCGTCGATCCGGACCGCCACATCGAGCGGGTCACCGAGCTGCAAG
AACTCTTCCTCACGCGCGTCGGGCTCGACATCGGCAAGGTGTGGGTCGCGGACGACGGCGCCGCCGTGGC
GGTCTGGACCACGCCGGAGAGCGTCGAAGCGGGGGCGGTGTTCGCCGAGATCGGCCCGCGCATGGCCGAG
TTGAGCGGTTCCCGGCTGGCCGCGCAGCAACAGATGGAAGGCCTCCTGGCGCCGCACCGGCCCAAGGAGC
CCGCGTGGTTCCTGGCCACCGTCGGCGTCTCGCCCGACCACCAGGGCAAGGGTCTGGGCAGCGCCGTCGT
GCTCCCCGGAGTGGAGGCGGCCGAGCGCGCCGGGGTGCCCGCCTTCCTGGAGACCTCCGCGCCCCGCAAC
CTCCCCTTCTACGAGCGGCTCGGCTTCACCGTCACCGCCGACGTCGAGGTGCCCGAAGGACCGCGCACCT
GGTGCATGACCCGCAAGCCCGGTGCCAGTTAACGAATTCTAGATCTTGAGACAAATGGCAGTATTCATCC
ACAATTTTAAAAGAAAAGGGGGGATTGGGGGGTACAGTGCAGGGGAAAGAATAGTAGACATAATAGCAAC
AGACATACAAACTAAAGAATTACAAAAACAAATTACAAAAATTCAAAATTTTCGGGTTTATTACAGGGAC
AGCAGAGATCCACTTTGGCGCCGGCTCGAGGCCTGCAGGTGCAAAGATGGATAAAGTTTTAAACAGAGAG
GAATCTTTGCAGCTAATGGACCTTCTAGGTCTTGAAAGGAGTGGGAATTGGCTCCGGTGCCCGTCAGTGG
GCAGAGCGCACATCGCCCACAGTCCCCGAGAAGTTGGGGGGAGGGGTCGGCAATTGAACCGGTGCCTAGA
GAAGGTGGCGCGGGGTAAACTGGGAAAGTGATGTCGTGTACTGGCTCCGCCTTTTTCCCGAGGGTGGGGG
AGAACCGTATATAAGTGCAGTAGTCGCCGTGAACGTTCTTTTTCGCAACGGGTTTGCCGCCAGAACACAG
GTAAGTGCCGTGTGTGGTTCCCGCGGGCCTGGCCTCTTTACGGGTTATGGCCCTTGCGTGCCTTGAATTA
CTTCCACCTGGCTGCAGTACGTGATTCTTGATCCCGAGCTTCGGGTTGGAAGTGGGTGGGAGAGTTCGAG
GCCTTGCGCTTAAGGAGCCCCTTCGCCTCGTGCTTGAGTTGAGGCCTGGCCTGGGCGCTGGGGCCGCCGC
GTGCGAATCTGGTGGCACCTTCGCGCCTGTCTCGCTGCTTTCGATAAGTCTCTAGCCATTTAAAATTTTT
GATGACCTGCTGCGACGCTTTTTTTCTGGCAAGATAGTCTTGTAAATGCGGGCCAAGATCTGCACACTGG
TATTTCGGTTTTTGGGGCCGCGGGCGGCGACGGGGCCCGTGCGTCCCAGCGCACATGTTCGGCGAGGCGG
GGCCTGCGAGCGCGGCCACCGAGAATCGGACGGGGGTAGTCTCAAGCTGGCCGGCCTGCTCTGGTGCCTG
GCCTCGCGCCGCCGTGTATCGCCCCGCCCTGGGCGGCAAGGCTGGCCCGGTCGGCACCAGTTGCGTGAGC
GGAAAGATGGCCGCTTCCCGGCCCTGCTGCAGGGAGCTCAAAATGGAGGACGCGGCGCTCGGGAGAGCGG
GCGGGTGAGTCACCCACACAAAGGAAAAGGGCCTTTCCGTCCTCAGCCGTCGCTTCATGTGACTCCACGG
AGTACCGGGCGCCGTCCAGGCACCTCGATTAGTTCTCGAGCTTTTGGAGTACGTCGTCTTTAGGTTGGGG
GGAGGGGTTTTATGCGATGGAGTTTCCCCACACTGAGTGGGTGGAGACTGAAGTTAGGCCAGCTTGGCAC
TTGATGTAATTCTCCTTGGAATTTGCCCTTTTTGAGTTTGGATCTTGGTTCATTCTCAAGCCTCAGACAG
TGGTTCAAAGTTTTTTTCTTCCATTTCAGGTGTCGTGAGGCTAGCACCGCCACCATGGAGAACCTGAAGT
CTGGAGTGTATCCTCTCAAGGAAGCAAGTGGATGCCCTGGGGCTGACAGGAATCTTCTGGTGTACTCTTT
TTATGAAAAGGGGCCATTGACATTTAGGGATGTGGCCATAGAATTTTCTCTGGAGGAGTGGCAATGCCTG
GACACTGCTCAGCAGGATTTGTATAGAAAAGTGATGTTAGAGAACTACAGAAACCTGGTCTTCTTGGCAG
GTATTGCTGTTTCTAAGCCAGACCTGATCACCTGTCTAGAGCAAGGAAAAGAGCCCTGGAATATGAAGAG
ACATGCGATGGTAGATCAACCCCCAGTTACATATTCTCATTTTGCCCAAGACCTTTGGCCAGAGCAGGGC
ATAAAAGATTCTTTCCAAGAAGTCATATTGAGAAGATATGGAAAATGTGGACATGAAGATTTACAGTTAA
GAACAGGCTGTAAAAGTGTGGATGAGTGTAATCTGCACAAAGAATGTTATGATGAACTAAACCAGTGTTT
GACAACTACCCAGAGTGAAATATTTCAATATGATAAATATGTGAATGTCTTTTATAAATTTTCAAATCCA
AATATACAAAAGATAAGACATACTGGAAAGAAGCCTTTCAAATGTAAAAAATGTGACAAATCGTTTTGCA
TGCTTTTACACCTAACTCAACATAAAAGAATTCATATTAGGGAAAATTCTTACCAATGTGAAGAATGTGG
TAAAGTCTTTAACTGGTTCTCAACCCTTACTAGACACAGAAGAATTCATACTGGAGAGAAACCCTACAAA
TGTGAACAATGTGGCAAAGCTTTTAAGCAGTCCTCAACCCTTACTACACATAAGATAATTCATACTGGAG
AGAAACCCTACAGATGTGAAGAATGTGGCAAAACCTTTAACCGGTCCTCACACCTTACTACACATAAAAG
AATTCATACTGGAGAGAAACCCTACAGATGTGAAGAATGTGGCAGAGCTTTTAACCGGTCCTCACACCTT
ACTACACATAAGATTATTCATACTGGAGAGAAACCCTACAAATGTGAAGAATGTGGCAAAGCTTTTAACC
AATCCTCAACCCTTACTACACATAAGATAATTCATGCTGGAGAGAAACCTTACAAATGTGAAGAATGTGG
CAAAGCTTTTTACCGATTCTCATACCTTACTAAACATAAGATAATTCATACTGGAGAGAAATTCTACAAA
TGTGAAGAATGTGGCAAAGGCTTTAATTGGTCCTCGACCCTTACTAAACATAAAAGAATTCATACTGGAG
AGAAACCCTACAAATGTGAACAATGTGGCAAAGCTTTTAATGAGTCCTCAAACCTTACTGCACATAAGAT
AATTCATACTGGAGAGAAACCCTACAAATGTGAAGAATGTGGCAAAGCCTTTAACCGGTCCCCAAAACTT
ACTGCACATAAGGTAATTCATTCTGGAGAGAAACCCTACAAATGTGAAGAATGTGGCAAAGCTTTTAACC
AATTCTCAAACCTTACTAAACATAAGATAACTCATATTGGAGATACATCTTACAAATACCTAGAATGTGA
TAAAGCCTTTAGCCAGTCTTCAACTCTTACTAAACATAAGGTAATTCATACTGGAGAGAAACCCTACAAC
TGTGAAGAATACGGCAAAGCTTTCAACCAGTCCTCAAACCTTATTGAACAAAGTAATTCATACTGGAGAG
AAACCCTACAAATGTAGTAATGAACTAGTCCGTAACTTGAAAGTATTTCGATTTCTTGGCTTTATATATC
TTGTGGAAAGGACGATCGATGTTGCGTCCGGGCTCATAGACGCGTTAAGTCGACAATCAACCTCTGGATT
ACAAAATTTGTGAAAGATTGACTGGTATTCTTAACTATGTTGCTCCTTTTACGCTATGTGGATACGCTGC
TTTAATGCCTTTGTATCATGCTATTGCTTCCCGTATGGCTTTCATTTTCTCCTCCTTGTATAAATCCTGG
TTGCTGTCTCTTTATGAGGAGTTGTGGCCCGTTGTCAGGCAACGTGGCGTGGTGTGCACTGTGTTTGCTG
ACGCAACCCCCACTGGTTGGGGCATTGCCACCACCTGTCAGCTCCTTTCCGGGACTTTCGCTTTCCCCCT
CCCTATTGCCACGGCGGAACTCATCGCCGCCTGCCTTGCCCGCTGCTGGACAGGGGCTCGGCTGTTGGGC
ACTGACAATTCCGTGGTGTTGTCGGGGAAATCATCGTCCTTTCCTTGGCTGCTCGCCTGTGTTGCCACCT
GGATTCTGCGCGGGACGTCCTTCTGCTACGTCCCTTCGGCCCTCAATCCAGCGGACCTTCCTTCCCGCGG
CCTGCTGCCGGCTCTGCGGCCTCTTCCGCGTCTTCGCCTTCGCCCTCAGACGAGTCGGATCTCCCTTTGG
GCCGCCTCCCCGCGTCGACTTTAAGACCAATGACTTACAAGGCAGCTGTAGATCTTAGCCACTTTTTAAA
AGAAAAGGGGGGACTGGAAGGGCTAATTCACTCCCAACGAAGACAAGATCTGCTTTTTGCTTGTACTGGG
TCTCTCTGGTTAGACCAGATCTGAGCCTGGGAGCTCTCTGGCTAACTAGGGAACCCACTGCTTAAGCCTC
AATAAAGCTTGCCTTGAGTGCTTCAAGTAGTGTGTGCCCGTCTGTTGTGTGACTCTGGTAACTAGAGATC
CCTCAGACCCTTTTAGTCAGTGTGGAAAATCTCTAGCAGTACGTATAGTAGTTCATGTCATCTTATTATT
CAGTATTTATAACTTGCAAAGAAATGAATATCAGAGAGTGAGAGGAACTTGTTTATTGCAGCTTATAATG
GTTACAAATAAAGCAATAGCATCACAAATTTCACAAATAAAGCATTTTTTTCACTGCATTCTAGTTGTGG
TTTGTCCAAACTCATCAATGTATCTTATCATGTCTGGCTCTAGCTATCCCGCCCCTAACTCCGCCCATCC
CGCCCCTAACTCCGCCCAGTTCCGCCCATTCTCCGCCCCATGGCTGACTAATTTTTTTTATTTATGCAGA
GGCCGAGGCCGCCTCGGCCTCTGAGCTATTCCAGAAGTAGTGAGGAGGCTTTTTTGGAGGCCTAGGGACG
TACCCAATTCGCCCTATAGTGAGTCGTATTACGCGCGCTCACTGGCCGTCGTTTTACAACGTCGTGACTG
GGAAAACCCTGGCGTTACCCAACTTAATCGCCTTGCAGCACATCCCCCTTTCGCCAGCTGGCGTAATAGC
GAAGAGGCCCGCACCGATCGCCCTTCCCAACAGTTGCGCAGCCTGAATGGCGAATGGG
[124 nt withheld, positions 7409-7532]
C
[91 nt withheld, positions 7534-7624]
A
[49 nt withheld, positions 7626-7674]
CCTTTGACGTTGGAGTCCACGTTCTTT
[37 nt withheld, positions 7702-7738]
ACCCTATCTCGGTCTATTCTTTTGATTTATAAGGGATTTTGCCGATTTCGGCCTATTGGTTAAAAAATGA
GCTGATTTAACAAAAATTTAACGCGAATTTTAACAAAATATTAACGCTTACAATTTAGGTGGCACTTTTC
GGGGAAATGTGCGCGGAACCCCTATTTGTTTATTTTTCTAAATACATTCAAATATGTATCCGCTCATGAG
ACAATAACCCTGATAAATGCTTCAATAATATTGAAAAAGGAAGAGTATGAGTATTCAACATTTCCGTGTC
GCCCTTATTCCCTTTTTTGCGGCATTTTGCCTTCCTGTTTTTGCTCACCCAGAAACGCTGGTGAAAGTAA
AAGATGCTGAAGATCAGTTGGGTGCACGAGTGGGTTACATCGAACTGGATCTCAACAGCGGTAAGATCCT
TGAGAGTTTTCGCCCCGAAGAACGTTTTCCAATGATGAGCACTTTTAAAGTTCTGCTATGTGGCGCGGTA
TTATCCCGTATTGACGCCGGGCAAGAGCAACTCGGTCGCCGCATACACTATTCTCAGAATGACTTGGTTG
AGTACTCACCAGTCACAGAAAAGCATCTTACGGATGGCATGACAGTAAGAGAATTATGCAGTGCTGCCAT
AACCATGAGTGATAACACTGCGGCCAACTTACTTCTGACAACGATCGGAGGACCGAAGGAGCTAACCGCT
TTTTTGCACAACATGGGGGATCATGTAACTCGCCTTGATCGTTGGGAACCGGAGCTGAATGAAGCCATAC
CAAACGACGAGCGTGACACCACGATGCCTGTAGCAATGGCAACAACGTTGCGCAAACTATTAACTGGCGA
ACTACTTACTCTAGCTTCCCGGCAACAATTAATAGACTGGATGGAGGCGGATAAAGTTGCAGGACCACTT
CTGCGCTCGGCCCTTCCGGCTGGCTGGTTTATTGCTGATAAATCTGGAGCCGGTGAGCGTGGGTCTCGCG
GTATCATTGCAGCACTGGGGCCAGATGGTAAGCCCTCCCGTATCGTAGTTATCTACACGACGGGGAGTCA
GGCAACTATGGATGAACGAAATAGACAGATCGCTGAGATAGGTGCCTCACTGATTAAGCATTGGTAACTG
TCAGACCAAGTTTACTCATATATACTTTAGATTGATTTAAAACTTCATTTTTAATTTAAAAGGATCTAGG
TGAAGATCCTTTTTGATAATCTCATGACCAAAATCCCTTAACGTGAGTTTTCGTTCCACTGAGCGTCAGA
CCCCGTAGAAAAGATCAAAGGATCTTCTTGAGATCCTTTTTTTCTGCGCGTAATCTGCTGCTTGCAAACA
AAAAAACCACCGCTACCAGCGGTGGTTTGTTTGCCGGATCAAGAGCTACCAACTCTTTTTCCGAAGGTAA
CTGGCTTCAGCAGAGCGCAGATACCAAATACTGTTCTTCTAGTGTAGCCGTAGTTAGGCCACCACTTCAA
GAACTCTGTAGCACCGCCTACATACCTCGCTCTGCTAATCCTGTTACCAGTGGCTGCTGCCAGTGGCGAT
AAGTCGTGTCTTACCGGGTTGGACTCAAGACGATAGTTACCGGATAAGGCGCAGCGGTCGGGCTGAACGG
GGGGTTCGTGCACACAGCCCAGCTTGGAGCGAACGACCTACACCGAACTGAGATACCTACAGCGTGAGCT
ATGAGAAAGCGCCACGCTTCCCGAAGGGAGAAAGGCGGACAGGTATCCGGTAAGCGGCAGGGTCGGAACA
GGAGAGCGCACGAGGGAGCTTCCAGGGGGAAACGCCTGGTATCTTTATAGTCCTGTCGGGTTTCGCCACC
TCTGACTTGAGCGTCGATTTTTGTGATGCTCGTCAGGGGGGCGGAGCCTATGGAAAAACGCCAGCAACGC
GGCCTTTTTACGGTTCCTGGCCTTTTGCTGGCCTTTTGCTCACATGTTCTTTCCTGCGTTATCCCCTGAT
TCTGTGGATAACCGTATTACCGCCTTTGAGTGAGCTGATACCGCTCGCCGCAGCCGAACGACCGAGCGCA
GCGAGTCAGTGAGCGAGGAAGCGGAAGAGCGCCCAATACGCAAACCGCCTCTCCCCGCGCGTTGGCCGAT
TCATTAATGCAGCTGGCACGACAGGTTTCCCGACTGGAAAGCGGGCAGTGAGCGCAACGCAATTAATGTG
AGTTAGCTCACTCATTAGGCACCCCAGGCTTTACACTTTATGCTTCCGGCTCGTATGTTGTGTGGAATTG
TGAGCGGATAACAATTTCACACAGGAAACAGCTATGACCATGATTACGCCAAGCGCGCAATTAACCCTCA
CTAAAGGGAACAAAAGCTGGAGCTGCAAGC
Features (pLannotate 1.2.2; 31 found; start..end, strand, type, name):
      5..231     +  promoter       RSV promoter: Rous sarcoma virus enhancer/promoter
    232..412     +  LTR            5' LTR (truncated): truncated 5' long terminal repeat (LTR) from HIV-1
    459..584     +  misc_feature   HIV-1 Ψ: packaging signal of human immunodeficiency virus type 1
    568..931     +  CDS            HIV-1 gag (fragment): gag protein from human immunodeficiency virus 1; gag
   1077..1310    +  misc_feature   RRE: The Rev response element (RRE) of HIV-1 allows for Rev-dependent mRNA export from the nucleus to the cytoplasm.
   1687..1713    +  CDS            Rev (fragment): human immunodeficiency virus 1 (HIV-1) Rev protein; rev; enhances nuclear export of unspliced and incompletely spliced viral mRNAs
   1720..1743    +  promoter       SV40 promoter (fragment): SV40 early promoter
   1744..1815    +  promoter       SV40 promoter (fragment): SV40 enhancer and early promoter
   1839..1974    +  rep_origin     SV40 ori: SV40 origin of replication
   2020..2616    +  CDS            PuroR (fragment): puromycin N-acetyltransferase; pac from Streptomyces; confers resistance to puromycin
   2665..2782    +  misc_feature   cPPT/CTS: central polypurine tract and central termination sequence of HIV-1
   2847..2913    +  CDS            small t antigen (fragment): SV40 (simian virus 40) small t antigen
   2920..4098    +  promoter       EF-1α promoter: strong constitutive promoter for human elongation factor EF-1α
   4115..4810    +  CDS            ZNF430 (fragment): ZN430_HUMAN - Experimental evidence at protein level: Swiss-Prot protein existence level 1. May be involved in transcriptional regulation. From Homo sapiens (Human).
   5840..5893    +  promoter       U6 promoter (fragment): RNA polymerase III promoter for human U6 snRNA
   5935..6523    +  misc_feature   WPRE: woodchuck hepatitis virus posttranscriptional regulatory element
   6574..6593    +  misc_feature   cPPT/CTS (fragment): central polypurine tract and central termination sequence of HIV-1
   6595..6828    +  LTR            3' LTR (ΔU3): self-inactivating 3' long terminal repeat (LTR) from HIV-1
   6906..7027    +  polyA_signal   SV40 poly(A) signal: SV40 polyadenylation signal
   7067..7202    +  rep_origin     SV40 ori: SV40 origin of replication
   7223..7241    -  promoter       T7 promoter: promoter for bacteriophage T7 RNA polymerase
   7249..7404    +  CDS            lacZα (fragment): LacZα fragment of β-galactosidase; lacZ fragment
   7409..7837    +  rep_origin     f1 ori (sequence partly withheld): f1 bacteriophage origin of replication; arrow indicates direction of (+) strand synthesis
   7890..7994    +  promoter       AmpR promoter: bla
   7995..8855    +  CDS            AmpR: β-lactamase; bla; confers resistance to ampicillin, carbenicillin, and related antibiotics
   9026..9614    +  rep_origin     ori: high-copy-number ColE1/pMB1/pBR322/pUC origin of replication
   9797..9889    +  CDS            lacI (fragment): lac repressor; lacI; The lac repressor binds to the lac operator to inhibit transcription in E. coli. This inhibition can be relieved by adding lactose or isopropyl-β-D-thiogalactopyranoside (IPTG).
   9902..9923    +  protein_bind   CAP binding site: CAP binding activates transcription in the presence of cAMP. E. coli catabolite activator protein
   9938..9968    +  promoter       lac promoter: promoter for the E. coli lac operon
   9976..9992    +  protein_bind   lac operator: The lac repressor binds to the lac operator to inhibit transcription in E. coli. This inhibition can be relieved by adding lactose or isopropyl-β-D-thiogalactopyranoside (IPTG). lac repressor encoded by lacI
  10037..10055   +  promoter       T3 promoter: promoter for bacteriophage T3 RNA polymerase
