[The description below was written by a language model from this plasmid's Addgene catalogue record and pLannotate feature annotations shown in this document.]
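Description:
TFORF1814 is a lentiviral mammalian expression plasmid built on the pLX_TRC317 backbone that carries the human zinc finger gene ZNF430 as one member of a barcoded transcription factor ORF collection. It is propagated in E. coli through a high-copy ColE1/pUC-type origin with ampicillin selection from the bla gene. An f1 origin and remnants of a lac/lacZα cloning region flanked by T3 and T7 promoters are also present in the bacterial portion. The depositor notes that the plasmid can recombine during propagation, which is common for vectors carrying repeated LTRs.

The viral segment has a third-generation, self-inactivating layout. An RSV promoter drives a truncated HIV-1 5' LTR, followed by the Ψ packaging signal with a gag fragment, the RRE for Rev-dependent nuclear export, a cPPT/CTS element, and a ΔU3 3' LTR that silences LTR promoter activity after integration. An SV40 poly(A) signal lies downstream of the 3' LTR.

Within the transfer region, an SV40 early promoter drives puromycin N-acetyltransferase for selecting transduced cells, and a separate EF-1α promoter drives the ZNF430 ORF. A WPRE downstream of the ORF enhances transcript expression. The annotation tool labels only the first part of the insert as ZNF430, probably because the repetitive zinc finger region matched poorly, but the gap before the WPRE is consistent with the recorded 1,814 bp insert.

The unique 24-bp barcode described in the catalogue entry is not annotated in the feature table, so its exact position is not stated. The construct is intended for overexpressing ZNF430, alone or in pooled screens, where barcode sequencing identifies which transcription factor each cell received, as in directed differentiation studies.
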