Addgene plasmid #143321: TFORF1814
Purpose: Lentiviral vector for overexpressing transcription factor ORFs with unique 24-bp barcodes. Barcodes facilitate identification of transcription factors in pooled screens.
Depositing lab: Feng Zhang. Depositing organization: Broad Institute. Publication: A transcription factor atlas of directed differentiation. Joung J, Ma S, Tay T, Geiger-Schuller KR, Kirchgatterer PC, Verdine VK, Guo B, Arias-Garcia MA, Allen WE, Singh A, Kuksenko O, Abudayyeh OO, Gootenberg JS, Fu Z, Macrae RK, Buenrostro JD, Regev A, Zhang F. Cell. 2023 Jan 5;186(1):209-229.e26. doi: 10.1016/j.cell.2022.11.026. PubMed 36608654.
Backbone
  Vector backbone: pLX_TRC317
  Backbone manufacturer: Broad Institute Genetic Perturbation Platform
  Backbone size w/o insert (bp): 8264
  Vector type: Mammalian Expression, Lentiviral
  Selectable markers: Puromycin
Growth in bacteria
  Bacterial resistance: Ampicillin, 100 μg/mL
  Growth temperature: 37°C
  Growth strain: NEB Stable
  Copy number: High Copy
Gene/Insert
  Gene/Insert name: ZNF430
  Species: H. sapiens (human)
  Insert size (bp): 1814
  Entrez Gene: ZNF430
  Promoter: EF1a
  Cloning method: Unknown
  Sequencing primers: 5′ GGGTGGAGACTGAAGTTAGGCCAG; 3′ CACATAGCGTAAAAGGAGCAACATAG
Terms and licenses: Academic/Nonprofit Terms; Industry Terms: Not Available to Industry
Depositor comments: NM_025189,ENST00000261560 . The transcription factor ORF portion of this plasmid was synthesized by Genewiz. Please test multiple small colonies in case of plasmid recombination. To make this collection available in a timely manner, a portion of this collection was not fully sequenced by Addgene. If an Addgene verified full plasmid sequence is not available, please contact us prior to placing an order to request the full sequence.
How to cite: TFORF1814 was a gift from Feng Zhang (Addgene plasmid # 143321 ; http://n2t.net/addgene:143321 ; RRID:Addgene_143321)
