>Addgene plasmid #143321 | TFORF1814 | depositor partial sequence | sequence record 282101 | Insert
ACCGCCACCATGGAGAACCTGAAGTCTGGAGTGTATCCTCTCAAGGAAGCAAGTGGATGCCCTGGGGCTG
ACAGGAATCTTCTGGTGTACTCTTTTTATGAAAAGGGGCCATTGACATTTAGGGATGTGGCCATAGAATT
TTCTCTGGAGGAGTGGCAATGCCTGGACACTGCTCAGCAGGATTTGTATAGAAAAGTGATGTTAGAGAAC
TACAGAAACCTGGTCTTCTTGGCAGGTATTGCTGTTTCTAAGCCAGACCTGATCACCTGTCTAGAGCAAG
GAAAAGAGCCCTGGAATATGAAGAGACATGCGATGGTAGATCAACCCCCAGTTACATATTCTCATTTTGC
CCAAGACCTTTGGCCAGAGCAGGGCATAAAAGATTCTTTCCAAGAAGTCATATTGAGAAGATATGGAAAA
TGTGGACATGAAGATTTACAGTTAAGAACAGGCTGTAAAAGTGTGGATGAGTGTAATCTGCACAAAGAAT
GTTATGATGAACTAAACCAGTGTTTGACAACTACCCAGAGTGAAATATTTCAATATGATAAATATGTGAA
TGTCTTTTATAAATTTTCAAATCCAAATATACAAAAGATAAGACATACTGGAAAGAAGCCTTTCAAATGT
AAAAAATGTGACAAATCGTTTTGCATGCTTTTACACCTAACTCAACATAAAAGAATTCATATTAGGGAAA
ATTCTTACCAATGTGAAGAATGTGGTAAAGTCTTTAACTGGTTCTCAACCCTTACTAGACACAGAAGAAT
TCATACTGGAGAGAAACCCTACAAATGTGAACAATGTGGCAAAGCTTTTAAGCAGTCCTCAACCCTTACT
ACACATAAGATAATTCATACTGGAGAGAAACCCTACAGATGTGAAGAATGTGGCAAAACCTTTAACCGGT
CCTCACACCTTACTACACATAAAAGAATTCATACTGGAGAGAAACCCTACAGATGTGAAGAATGTGGCAG
AGCTTTTAACCGGTCCTCACACCTTACTACACATAAGATTATTCATACTGGAGAGAAACCCTACAAATGT
GAAGAATGTGGCAAAGCTTTTAACCAATCCTCAACCCTTACTACACATAAGATAATTCATGCTGGAGAGA
AACCTTACAAATGTGAAGAATGTGGCAAAGCTTTTTACCGATTCTCATACCTTACTAAACATAAGATAAT
TCATACTGGAGAGAAATTCTACAAATGTGAAGAATGTGGCAAAGGCTTTAATTGGTCCTCGACCCTTACT
AAACATAAAAGAATTCATACTGGAGAGAAACCCTACAAATGTGAACAATGTGGCAAAGCTTTTAATGAGT
CCTCAAACCTTACTGCACATAAGATAATTCATACTGGAGAGAAACCCTACAAATGTGAAGAATGTGGCAA
AGCCTTTAACCGGTCCCCAAAACTTACTGCACATAAGGTAATTCATTCTGGAGAGAAACCCTACAAATGT
GAAGAATGTGGCAAAGCTTTTAACCAATTCTCAAACCTTACTAAACATAAGATAACTCATATTGGAGATA
CATCTTACAAATACCTAGAATGTGATAAAGCCTTTAGCCAGTCTTCAACTCTTACTAAACATAAGGTAAT
TCATACTGGAGAGAAACCCTACAACTGTGAAGAATACGGCAAAGCTTTCAACCAGTCCTCAAACCTTATT
GAACAAAGTAATTCATACTGGAGAGAAACCCTACAAATGTAGTAATGAACTAGTCCGTAACTTGAAAGTA
TTTCGATTTCTTGGCTTTATATATCTTGTGGAAAGGACGATCGATGTTGCGTCCGGGCTCATAG
