>Addgene plasmid #143321 | TFORF1814 | depositor partial sequence | sequence record 282102 | Barcode
TCGATGTTGCGTCCGGGCTCATAG
